Addgene plasmid #91662: pPN124
Purpose: Express sgRNA targeting human PPP1R16B
Depositing lab: Lindy Barrett. Depositing organization: Broad Institute. Publication: A Scaled Framework for CRISPR Editing of Human Pluripotent Stem Cells to Study Psychiatric Disease. Hazelbaker DZ, Beccard A, Bara AM, Dabkowski N, Messana A, Mazzucato P, Lam D, Manning D, Eggan K, Barrett LE. Stem Cell Reports. 2017 Oct 10;9(4):1315-1327. doi: 10.1016/j.stemcr.2017.09.006. PubMed 29020615.
Backbone
  Vector backbone: pUC19-U6 promoter
  Vector type: CRISPR
Growth in bacteria
  Bacterial resistance: Ampicillin, 100 μg/mL
  Growth temperature: 37°C
  Growth strain: DH5alpha
  Copy number: High Copy
Gene/Insert
  Gene/Insert name: PPP1R16B (alt name: NM_015568.2)
  gRNA/shRNA sequence: CGAAGGACACTTTCTTGCGG
  Species: H. sapiens (human)
  Insert size (bp): 21
  Entrez Gene: PPP1R16B (a.k.a. ANKRD4, TIMAP)
  Promoter: U6
  Cloning method: Restriction Enzyme; 5′ cloning site BbsI (destroyed during cloning); 3′ cloning site BbsI (destroyed during cloning)
  Sequencing primers: 5′ M13F (-21)
Terms and licenses: Academic/Nonprofit Terms; Industry Terms: Not Available to Industry
How to cite: pPN124 was a gift from Lindy Barrett (Addgene plasmid # 91662 ; http://n2t.net/addgene:91662 ; RRID:Addgene_91662)
