[The description below was written by a language model from this plasmid's Addgene catalogue record and pLannotate feature annotations shown in this document.]
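Description:
pPN124 is a small (about 3.0 kb) CRISPR guide RNA expression plasmid built on a pUC19 backbone that carries a human U6 promoter. It is propagated in E. coli as a high-copy plasmid through the ColE1/pUC-type origin of replication and is selected with ampicillin via the β-lactamase (AmpR) gene and its native promoter. The remaining annotated elements are leftovers of the pUC19 cloning region with no role in the payload: the lac promoter, operator and CAP binding site, fragments of lacZα, lacI, rop and bom, and part of the multiple cloning site. The feature table shows no mammalian selection marker, reporter or Cas9 coding sequence.

The functional cassette consists of the RNA polymerase III U6 promoter followed by a short spacer targeting human PPP1R16B (also known as ANKRD4 or TIMAP) and then the Streptococcus pyogenes Cas9 guide RNA scaffold. The spacer was inserted between two BbsI sites that were destroyed during cloning, a common way of placing annealed oligonucleotides directly between the promoter and the scaffold. It falls in the unannotated gap between those two features. Transcription from U6 in human cells yields a complete single guide RNA that directs SpCas9 to the PPP1R16B locus, so the nuclease must be supplied separately, for example from a co-delivered plasmid. According to the record, the plasmid was made to express an sgRNA against this gene as part of a scaled CRISPR editing framework for human pluripotent stem cells, aimed at studying psychiatric disease.
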