Features (pLannotate 1.2.2; 13 found; start..end, strand, type, name):
      1..241     +  promoter       U6 promoter: RNA polymerase III promoter for human U6 snRNA
    271..346     +  misc_RNA       gRNA scaffold: guide RNA scaffold for the Streptococcus pyogenes CRISPR/Cas9 system
    395..411     -  protein_bind   lac operator: The lac repressor binds to the lac operator to inhibit transcription in E. coli. This inhibition can be relieved by adding lactose or isopropyl-β-D-thiogalactopyranoside (IPTG). lac repressor encoded by lacI
    419..449     -  promoter       lac promoter: promoter for the E. coli lac operon
    464..485     -  protein_bind   CAP binding site: CAP binding activates transcription in the presence of cAMP. E. coli catabolite activator protein
    498..590     -  CDS            lacI (fragment): lac repressor; lacI; The lac repressor binds to the lac operator to inhibit transcription in E. coli. This inhibition can be relieved by adding lactose or isopropyl-β-D-thiogalactopyranoside (IPTG).
    773..1361    -  rep_origin     ori: high-copy-number ColE1/pMB1/pBR322/pUC origin of replication
   1532..2392    -  CDS            AmpR: β-lactamase; bla; confers resistance to ampicillin, carbenicillin, and related antibiotics
   2393..2497    -  promoter       AmpR promoter: bla
   2592..2627    +  CDS            rop (fragment): Rop protein, which maintains plasmids at low copy number; rop
   2729..2828    +  misc_feature   bom (fragment): basis of mobility region from pBR322
   2834..2991    -  CDS            lacZα (fragment): LacZα fragment of β-galactosidase; lacZ fragment
   2988..3014    +  misc_feature   MCS (fragment): pUC18/19 multiple cloning site
>Addgene plasmid #91662 | pPN124 | addgene full sequence | sequence record 190829 | Addgene NGS Result
GAGGGCCTATTTCCCATGATTCCTTCATATTTGCATATACGATACAAGGCTGTTAGAGAGATAATTGGAA
TTAATTTGACTGTAAACACAAAGATATTAGTACAAAATACGTGACGTAGAAAGTAATAATTTCTTGGGTA
GTTTGCAGTTTTAAAATTATGTTTTAAAATGGACTATCATATGCTTACCGTAACTTGAAAGTATTTCGAT
TTCTTGGCTTTATATATCTTGTGGAAAGGACGAAACACCGCGAAGGACACTTTCTTGCGGGTTTTAGAGC
TAGAAATAGCAAGTTAAAATAAGGCTAGTCCGTTATCAACTTGAAAAAGTGGCACCGAGTCGGTGCTTTT
TTAAGCTTGGCGTAATCATGGTCATAGCTGTTTCCTGTGTGAAATTGTTATCCGCTCACAATTCCACACA
ACATACGAGCCGGAAGCATAAAGTGTAAAGCCTGGGGTGCCTAATGAGTGAGCTAACTCACATTAATTGC
GTTGCGCTCACTGCCCGCTTTCCAGTCGGGAAACCTGTCGTGCCAGCTGCATTAATGAATCGGCCAACGC
GCGGGGAGAGGCGGTTTGCGTATTGGGCGCTCTTCCGCTTCCTCGCTCACTGACTCGCTGCGCTCGGTCG
TTCGGCTGCGGCGAGCGGTATCAGCTCACTCAAAGGCGGTAATACGGTTATCCACAGAATCAGGGGATAA
CGCAGGAAAGAACATGTGAGCAAAAGGCCAGCAAAAGGCCAGGAACCGTAAAAAGGCCGCGTTGCTGGCG
TTTTTCCATAGGCTCCGCCCCCCTGACGAGCATCACAAAAATCGACGCTCAAGTCAGAGGTGGCGAAACC
CGACAGGACTATAAAGATACCAGGCGTTTCCCCCTGGAAGCTCCCTCGTGCGCTCTCCTGTTCCGACCCT
GCCGCTTACCGGATACCTGTCCGCCTTTCTCCCTTCGGGAAGCGTGGCGCTTTCTCATAGCTCACGCTGT
AGGTATCTCAGTTCGGTGTAGGTCGTTCGCTCCAAGCTGGGCTGTGTGCACGAACCCCCCGTTCAGCCCG
ACCGCTGCGCCTTATCCGGTAACTATCGTCTTGAGTCCAACCCGGTAAGACACGACTTATCGCCACTGGC
AGCAGCCACTGGTAACAGGATTAGCAGAGCGAGGTATGTAGGCGGTGCTACAGAGTTCTTGAAGTGGTGG
CCTAACTACGGCTACACTAGAAGAACAGTATTTGGTATCTGCGCTCTGCTGAAGCCAGTTACCTTCGGAA
AAAGAGTTGGTAGCTCTTGATCCGGCAAACAAACCACCGCTGGTAGCGGTGGTTTTTTTGTTTGCAAGCA
GCAGATTACGCGCAGAAAAAAAGGATCTCAAGAAGATCCTTTGATCTTTTCTACGGGGTCTGACGCTCAG
TGGAACGAAAACTCACGTTAAGGGATTTTGGTCATGAGATTATCAAAAAGGATCTTCACCTAGATCCTTT
TAAATTAAAAATGAAGTTTTAAATCAATCTAAAGTATATATGAGTAAACTTGGTCTGACAGTTACCAATG
CTTAATCAGTGAGGCACCTATCTCAGCGATCTGTCTATTTCGTTCATCCATAGTTGCCTGACTCCCCGTC
GTGTAGATAACTACGATACGGGAGGGCTTACCATCTGGCCCCAGTGCTGCAATGATACCGCGAGACCCAC
GCTCACCGGCTCCAGATTTATCAGCAATAAACCAGCCAGCCGGAAGGGCCGAGCGCAGAAGTGGTCCTGC
AACTTTATCCGCCTCCATCCAGTCTATTAATTGTTGCCGGGAAGCTAGAGTAAGTAGTTCGCCAGTTAAT
AGTTTGCGCAACGTTGTTGCCATTGCTACAGGCATCGTGGTGTCACGCTCGTCGTTTGGTATGGCTTCAT
TCAGCTCCGGTTCCCAACGATCAAGGCGAGTTACATGATCCCCCATGTTGTGCAAAAAAGCGGTTAGCTC
CTTCGGTCCTCCGATCGTTGTCAGAAGTAAGTTGGCCGCAGTGTTATCACTCATGGTTATGGCAGCACTG
CATAATTCTCTTACTGTCATGCCATCCGTAAGATGCTTTTCTGTGACTGGTGAGTACTCAACCAAGTCAT
TCTGAGAATAGTGTATGCGGCGACCGAGTTGCTCTTGCCCGGCGTCAATACGGGATAATACCGCGCCACA
TAGCAGAACTTTAAAAGTGCTCATCATTGGAAAACGTTCTTCGGGGCGAAAACTCTCAAGGATCTTACCG
CTGTTGAGATCCAGTTCGATGTAACCCACTCGTGCACCCAACTGATCTTCAGCATCTTTTACTTTCACCA
GCGTTTCTGGGTGAGCAAAAACAGGAAGGCAAAATGCCGCAAAAAAGGGAATAAGGGCGACACGGAAATG
TTGAATACTCATACTCTTCCTTTTTCAATATTATTGAAGCATTTATCAGGGTTATTGTCTCATGAGCGGA
TACATATTTGAATGTATTTAGAAAAATAAACAAATAGGGGTTCCGCGCACATTTCCCCGAAAAGTGCCAC
CTGACGTCTAAGAAACCATTATTATCATGACATTAACCTATAAAAATAGGCGTATCACGAGGCCCTTTCG
TCTCGCGCGTTTCGGTGATGACGGTGAAAACCTCTGACACATGCAGCTCCCGGAGACGGTCACAGCTTGT
CTGTAAGCGGATGCCGGGAGCAGACAAGCCCGTCAGGGCGCGTCAGCGGGTGTTGGCGGGTGTCGGGGCT
GGCTTAACTATGCGGCATCAGAGCAGATTGTACTGAGAGTGCACCATATGCGGTGTGAAATACCGCACAG
ATGCGTAAGGAGAAAATACCGCATCAGGCGCCATTCGCCATTCAGGCTGCGCAACTGTTGGGAAGGGCGA
TCGGTGCGGGCCTCTTCGCTATTACGCCAGCTGGCGAAAGGGGGATGTGCTGCAAGGCGATTAAGTTGGG
TAACGCCAGGGTTTTCCCAGTCACGACGTTGTAAAACGACGGCCAGTGAATTCGAGCTCGGTACCCGGGG
ATCCGTTAATTAA
